Addgene plasmid #232971: pAG415Gal_Gcn4 P+
Purpose: Galactose iduced expression of Gcn4 Proline in yeast
Depositing lab: Aseem Ansari & Tanja Mittag. Depositing organization: St. Jude Children's Research Hospital. Publication: Reconciling competing models on the roles of condensates and soluble complexes in transcription factor function. Bremer A, Lang WH, Kempen RP, Sweta K, Taylor AB, Borgia MB, Ansari AZ, Mittag T. bioRxiv [Preprint]. 2024 Nov 22:2024.11.21.624739. doi: 10.1101/2024.11.21.624739. PubMed 39605529.
Backbone
  Vector backbone: pAG415Gal-ccdB
  Backbone manufacturer: Susan Lindquist (Addgene #14145)
  Vector type: Yeast Expression
  Selectable markers: LEU2
Growth in bacteria
  Bacterial resistance: Ampicillin, 100 μg/mL
  Growth temperature: 37°C
  Growth strain: DH5alpha
  Copy number: High Copy
Gene/Insert
  Gene/Insert name: Gcn4 Proline
  Species: S. cerevisiae (budding yeast)
  Mutation: S122P, T131F, A141P, E143D
  Promoter: Gal1
  Tag / fusion protein: TEV cleavage site (N terminal on insert)
  Cloning method: Gateway Cloning
Terms and licenses: Academic/Nonprofit Terms; Industry Terms: Not Available to Industry
Depositor comments: Please visit https://doi.org/10.1101/2024.11.21.624739 for bioRxiv preprint.
How to cite: pAG415Gal_Gcn4 P+ was a gift from Aseem Ansari & Tanja Mittag (Addgene plasmid # 232971 ; http://n2t.net/addgene:232971 ; RRID:Addgene_232971)
