[The description below was written by a language model from this plasmid's Addgene catalogue record and pLannotate feature annotations shown in this document.]
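Description:
pAG415Gal_Gcn4 P+ is a 7.1 kb yeast expression plasmid built by Gateway recombination into the pAG415Gal-ccdB destination vector. It is a yeast–E. coli shuttle vector. A CEN6/ARS element provides centromeric, low-copy maintenance in Saccharomyces cerevisiae, and the LEU2 gene with its own promoter allows selection by leucine prototrophy in leu2 strains. In bacteria, the plasmid replicates at high copy from a ColE1/pUC-type origin and is selected with ampicillin through the bla gene. An f1 origin and remnants of the pBluescript-style backbone are also annotated, including lac promoter/operator, a lacZα fragment, and T3 and T7 promoters, but they play no part in yeast expression.

The expression cassette consists of the Gal4-regulated GAL1 promoter, an attB1 site, the insert, an attB2 site and the CYC1 terminator. The attB sites are the scars left by the Gateway reaction that replaced the ccdB cassette. The insert encodes a variant of the S. cerevisiae transcription factor Gcn4, called "Gcn4 Proline", which carries the substitutions S122P, T131F, A141P and E143D and has a TEV protease cleavage site at its N terminus. The automated annotation does not label Gcn4 itself. It marks only a short stretch as similar to Neurospora crassa cpc-1, a related amino acid starvation-responsive transcription factor, which is consistent with the insert's stated identity. The interval between the att sites is only about 370 bp, so the insert may encode just part of Gcn4, although the record does not say so.

The plasmid is intended for galactose-induced expression of this Gcn4 mutant in yeast. The associated study examines the roles of condensates and soluble complexes in transcription factor function.
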