Features (pLannotate 1.2.2; 27 found; start..end, strand, type, name):
     70..573     -  misc_feature   CEN/ARS: S. cerevisiae CEN6 centromere fused to an autonomously replicating sequence
    610..714     +  promoter       AmpR promoter: bla
    715..1575    +  CDS            AmpR: β-lactamase; bla; confers resistance to ampicillin, carbenicillin, and related antibiotics
   1746..2334    +  rep_origin     ori: high-copy-number ColE1/pMB1/pBR322/pUC origin of replication
   2517..2609    +  CDS            lacI (fragment): lac repressor; lacI; The lac repressor binds to the lac operator to inhibit transcription in E. coli. This inhibition can be relieved by adding lactose or isopropyl-β-D-thiogalactopyranoside (IPTG).
   2622..2643    +  protein_bind   CAP binding site: CAP binding activates transcription in the presence of cAMP. E. coli catabolite activator protein
   2658..2688    +  promoter       lac promoter: promoter for the E. coli lac operon
   2696..2712    +  protein_bind   lac operator: The lac repressor binds to the lac operator to inhibit transcription in E. coli. This inhibition can be relieved by adding lactose or isopropyl-β-D-thiogalactopyranoside (IPTG). lac repressor encoded by lacI
   2757..2775    +  promoter       T3 promoter: promoter for bacteriophage T3 RNA polymerase
   2799..3240    +  promoter       GAL1 promoter: S. cerevisiae GAL1; inducible promoter, regulated by Gal4
   3255..3275    +  misc_feature   MCS (fragment): pBluescript multiple cloning site
   3279..3303    +  protein_bind   attB1: mutant version of attB; recombination site for the Gateway® BP reaction BP Clonase™
   3309..3325    +  CDS            TEV site (fragment): tobacco etch virus (TEV) protease recognition and cleavage site
   3498..3608    +  CDS            cpc-1 (fragment): CPC1_NEUCR - Experimental evidence at protein level: Swiss-Prot protein existence level 1. In N.crassa grown under amino acid starvation conditions, this protein is required for increasing the transcription of the genes coding for many amino acid biosynthetic pathways enzymes. This transcription factor binds and recognize the DNA sequence: 5'-TGACTC- 3'. From Neurospora crassa (strain ATCC 24698 / 74-OR23-1A / CBS 708.71 / DSM 1257 / FGSC 987).
   3673..3697    -  protein_bind   attB2: mutant version of attB; recombination site for the Gateway® BP reaction BP Clonase™
   3701..3726    +  misc_feature   MCS (fragment): pBluescript multiple cloning site
   3731..3978    +  terminator     CYC1 terminator: S. cerevisiae CYC1; transcription terminator for CYC1
   3997..4015    -  promoter       T7 promoter: promoter for bacteriophage T7 RNA polymerase
   4023..4178    +  CDS            lacZα (fragment): LacZα fragment of β-galactosidase; lacZ fragment
   4182..4610    +  rep_origin     f1 ori (sequence partly withheld): f1 bacteriophage origin of replication; arrow indicates direction of (+) strand synthesis
   4638..4690    -  misc_feature   bom (fragment): basis of mobility region from pBR322
   4721..4798    +  CDS            YO192_YEAST (fragment): Experimental evidence at protein level: Swiss-Prot protein existence level 1. From Saccharomyces cerevisiae (strain ATCC 204508 / S288c) (Baker's yeast).
   4938..5345    +  promoter       LEU2 promoter: S. cerevisiae LEU2
   5346..6440    +  CDS            LEU2: 3-isopropylmalate dehydrogenase, required for leucine biosynthesis; S. cerevisiae LEU2; yeast auxotrophic marker
   6802..6918    -  CDS            NFS1 (fragment): NFS1_YEAST - Also known as SPL1 From Saccharomyces cerevisiae (strain ATCC 204508 / S288c) (Baker's yeast).
   6917..6967    -  misc_feature   bom (fragment): basis of mobility region from pBR322
   7069..1       -  CDS            rop (fragment) (across the origin): Rop protein, which maintains plasmids at low copy number; rop
>Addgene plasmid #232971 | pAG415Gal_Gcn4 P+ | addgene full sequence | sequence record 465903 | Addgene NGS Result
GACGAAAGGGCCTCGTGATACGCCTATTTTTATAGGTTAATGTCATGATAATAATGGTTTCTTAGGACGG
ATCGCTTGCCTGTAACTTACACGCGCCTCGTATCTTTTAATGATGGAATAATTTGGGAATTTACTCTGTG
TTTATTTATTTTTATGTTTTGTATTTGGATTTTAGAAAGTAAATAAAGAAGGTAGAAGAGTTACGGAATG
AAGAAAAAAAAATAAACAAAGGTTTAAAAAATTTCAACAAAAAGCGTACTTTACATATATATTTATTAGA
CAAGAAAAGCAGATTAAATAGATATACATTCGATTAACGATAAGTAAAATGTAAAATCACAGGATTTTCG
TGTGTGGTCTTCTACACAGACAAGATGAAACAATTCGGCATTAATACCTGAGAGCAGGAAGAGCAAGATA
AAAGGTAGTATTTGTTGGCGATCCCCCTAGAGTCTTTTACATCTTCGGAAAACAAAAACTATTTTTTCTT
TAATTTCTTTTTTTACTTTCTATTTTTAATTTATATATTTATATTAAAAAATTTAAATTATAATTATTTT
TATAGCACGTGATGAAAAGGACCCAGGTGGCACTTTTCGGGGAAATGTGCGCGGAACCCCTATTTGTTTA
TTTTTCTAAATACATTCAAATATGTATCCGCTCATGAGACAATAACCCTGATAAATGCTTCAATAATATT
GAAAAAGGAAGAGTATGAGTATTCAACATTTCCGTGTCGCCCTTATTCCCTTTTTTGCGGCATTTTGCCT
TCCTGTTTTTGCTCACCCAGAAACGCTGGTGAAAGTAAAAGATGCTGAAGATCAGTTGGGTGCACGAGTG
GGTTACATCGAACTGGATCTCAACAGCGGTAAGATCCTTGAGAGTTTTCGCCCCGAAGAACGTTTTCCAA
TGATGAGCACTTTTAAAGTTCTGCTATGTGGCGCGGTATTATCCCGTATTGACGCCGGGCAAGAGCAACT
CGGTCGCCGCATACACTATTCTCAGAATGACTTGGTTGAGTACTCACCAGTCACAGAAAAGCATCTTACG
GATGGCATGACAGTAAGAGAATTATGCAGTGCTGCCATAACCATGAGTGATAACACTGCGGCCAACTTAC
TTCTGACAACGATCGGAGGACCGAAGGAGCTAACCGCTTTTTTGCACAACATGGGGGATCATGTAACTCG
CCTTGATCGTTGGGAACCGGAGCTGAATGAAGCCATACCAAACGACGAGCGTGACACCACGATGCCTGTA
GCAATGGCAACAACGTTGCGCAAACTATTAACTGGCGAACTACTTACTCTAGCTTCCCGGCAACAATTAA
TAGACTGGATGGAGGCGGATAAAGTTGCAGGACCACTTCTGCGCTCGGCCCTTCCGGCTGGCTGGTTTAT
TGCTGATAAATCTGGAGCCGGTGAGCGTGGGTCTCGCGGTATCATTGCAGCACTGGGGCCAGATGGTAAG
CCCTCCCGTATCGTAGTTATCTACACGACGGGGAGTCAGGCAACTATGGATGAACGAAATAGACAGATCG
CTGAGATAGGTGCCTCACTGATTAAGCATTGGTAACTGTCAGACCAAGTTTACTCATATATACTTTAGAT
TGATTTAAAACTTCATTTTTAATTTAAAAGGATCTAGGTGAAGATCCTTTTTGATAATCTCATGACCAAA
ATCCCTTAACGTGAGTTTTCGTTCCACTGAGCGTCAGACCCCGTAGAAAAGATCAAAGGATCTTCTTGAG
ATCCTTTTTTTCTGCGCGTAATCTGCTGCTTGCAAACAAAAAAACCACCGCTACCAGCGGTGGTTTGTTT
GCCGGATCAAGAGCTACCAACTCTTTTTCCGAAGGTAACTGGCTTCAGCAGAGCGCAGATACCAAATACT
GTTCTTCTAGTGTAGCCGTAGTTAGGCCACCACTTCAAGAACTCTGTAGCACCGCCTACATACCTCGCTC
TGCTAATCCTGTTACCAGTGGCTGCTGCCAGTGGCGATAAGTCGTGTCTTACCGGGTTGGACTCAAGACG
ATAGTTACCGGATAAGGCGCAGCGGTCGGGCTGAACGGGGGGTTCGTGCACACAGCCCAGCTTGGAGCGA
ACGACCTACACCGAACTGAGATACCTACAGCGTGAGCTATGAGAAAGCGCCACGCTTCCCGAAGGGAGAA
AGGCGGACAGGTATCCGGTAAGCGGCAGGGTCGGAACAGGAGAGCGCACGAGGGAGCTTCCAGGGGGAAA
CGCCTGGTATCTTTATAGTCCTGTCGGGTTTCGCCACCTCTGACTTGAGCGTCGATTTTTGTGATGCTCG
TCAGGGGGGCGGAGCCTATGGAAAAACGCCAGCAACGCGGCCTTTTTACGGTTCCTGGCCTTTTGCTGGC
CTTTTGCTCACATGTTCTTTCCTGCGTTATCCCCTGATTCTGTGGATAACCGTATTACCGCCTTTGAGTG
AGCTGATACCGCTCGCCGCAGCCGAACGACCGAGCGCAGCGAGTCAGTGAGCGAGGAAGCGGAAGAGCGC
CCAATACGCAAACCGCCTCTCCCCGCGCGTTGGCCGATTCATTAATGCAGCTGGCACGACAGGTTTCCCG
ACTGGAAAGCGGGCAGTGAGCGCAACGCAATTAATGTGAGTTAGCTCACTCATTAGGCACCCCAGGCTTT
ACACTTTATGCTTCCGGCTCGTATGTTGTGTGGAATTGTGAGCGGATAACAATTTCACACAGGAAACAGC
TATGACCATGATTACGCCAAGCGCGCAATTAACCCTCACTAAAGGGAACAAAAGCTGGAGCTCTAGTACG
GATTAGAAGCCGCCGAGCGGGTGACAGCCCTCCGAAGGAAGACTCTCCTCCGTGCGTCCTCGTCTTCACC
GGTCGCGTTCCTGAAACGCAGATGTGCCTCGCGCCGCACTGCTCCGAACAATAAAGATTCTACAATACTA
GCTTTTATGGTTATGAAGAGGAAAAATTGGCAGTAACCTGGCCCCACAAACCTTCAAATGAACGAATCAA
ATTAACAACCATAGGATGATAATGCGATTAGTTTTTTAGCCTTATTTCTGGGGTAATTAATCAGCGAAGC
GATGATTTTTGATCTATTAACAGATATATAAATGCAAAAACTGCATAACCACTTTAACTAATACTTTCAA
CATTTTCGGTTTGTATTACTTCTTATTCAAATGTAATAAAAGTATCAACAAAAAATTGTTAATATACCTC
TATACTTTAACGTCAAGGAGAAAAAACCCCGGATTCTAGAACTAGTGGATCCCCCATCACAAGTTTGTAC
AAAAAAGCAGGCTTCGAGAACCTGTATTTTCAGGGTAGCATGAGCACCGATAGCACCCCGATGTTTGAAT
ATGAAAATCTGGAAGATAACAGCAAAGAATGGACACCGCTGTTTGATAATGATATTCCGGTTTTTACCGA
TGATGTTAGCCTGGCAGATAAACCGATTGATAGCGGTAGCGGTTCAGGTAGCGGTAGTCCGGAAAGCAGC
GATCCGGCAGCACTGAAACGTGCCCGTAATACCGAAGCAGCACGTCGTAGCCGTGCACGTAAACTGCAGC
GTATGAAACAGTTAGAAGATAAGGTTGAAGAACTGCTGTGCAAAAACTATCACCTGGAAAATGAAGTTGC
CCGTCTGAAAAAACTGGTTGGTGAACGTTAAGACCCAGCTTTCTTGTACAAAGTGGTGATGGGCTGCAGG
AATTCGATATCAAGCTCGAGTCATGTAATTAGTTATGTCACGCTTACATTCACGCCCTCCCCCCACATCC
GCTCTAACCGAAAAGGAAGGAGTTAGACAACCTGAAGTCTAGGTCCCTATTTATTTTTTTATAGTTATGT
TAGTATTAAGAACGTTATTTATATTTCAAATTTTTCTTTTTTTTCTGTACAGACGCGTGTACGCATGTAA
CATTATACTGAAAACCTTGCTTGAGAAGGTTTTGGGACGCTCGAAGGCTTTAATTTGCGGCCGGTACCCA
ATTCGCCCTATAGTGAGTCGTATTACGCGCGCTCACTGGCCGTCGTTTTACAACGTCGTGACTGGGAAAA
CCCTGGCGTTACCCAACTTAATCGCCTTGCAGCACATCCCCCTTTCGCCAGCTGGCGTAATAGCGAAGAG
GCCCGCACCGATCGCCCTTCCCAACAGTTGCGCAGCCTGAATGGCGAATGG
[124 nt withheld, positions 4182-4305]
C
[91 nt withheld, positions 4307-4397]
A
[49 nt withheld, positions 4399-4447]
CCTTTGACGTTGGAGTCCACGTTCTTT
[37 nt withheld, positions 4475-4511]
ACCCTATCTCGGTCTATTCTTTTGATTTATAAGGGATTTTGCCGATTTCGGCCTATTGGTTAAAAAATGA
GCTGATTTAACAAAAATTTAACGCGAATTTTAACAAAATATTAACGCTTACAATTTCCTGATGCGGTATT
TTCTCCTTACGCATCTGTGCGGTATTTCACACCGCATATCGACCGGTCGAGGAGAACTTCTAGTATATCT
ACATACCTAATATTATTGCCTTATTAAAAATGGAATCCCAACAATTACATCAAAATCCACATTCTCTTCA
AAATCAATTGTCCTGTACTTCCTTGTTCATGTGTGTTCAAAAACGTTATATTTATAGGATAATTATACTC
TATTTCTCAACAAGTAATTGGTTGTTTGGCCGAGCGGTCTAAGGCGCCTGATTCAAGAAATATCTTGACC
GCAGTTAACTGTGGGAATACTCAGGTATCGTAAGATGCAAGAGTTCGAATCTCTTAGCAACCATTATTTT
TTTCCTCAACATAACGAGAACACACAGGGGCGCTATCGCACAGAATCAAATTCGATGACTGGAAATTTTT
TGTTAATTTCAGAGGTCGCCTGACGCATATACCTTTTTCAACTGAAAAATTGGGAGAAAAAGGAAAGGTG
AGAGCGCCGGAACCGGCTTTTCATATAGAATAGAGAAGCGTTCATGACTAAATGCTTGCATCACAATACT
TGAAGTTGACAATATTATTTAAGGACCTATTGTTTTTTCCAATAGGTGGTTAGCAATCGTCTTACTTTCT
AACTTTTCTTACCTTTTACATTTCAGCAATATATATATATATATTTCAAGGATATACCATTCTAATGTCT
GCCCCTAAGAAGATCGTCGTTTTGCCAGGTGACCACGTTGGTCAAGAAATCACAGCCGAAGCCATTAAGG
TTCTTAAAGCTATTTCTGATGTTCGTTCCAATGTCAAGTTCGATTTCGAAAATCATTTAATTGGTGGTGC
TGCTATCGATGCTACAGGTGTTCCACTTCCAGATGAGGCGCTGGAAGCCTCCAAGAAGGCTGATGCCGTT
TTGTTAGGTGCTGTGGGTGGTCCTAAATGGGGTACCGGTAGTGTTAGACCTGAACAAGGTTTACTAAAAA
TCCGTAAAGAACTTCAATTGTACGCCAACTTAAGACCATGTAACTTTGCATCCGACTCTCTTTTAGACTT
ATCTCCAATCAAGCCACAATTTGCTAAAGGTACTGACTTCGTTGTTGTCAGAGAATTAGTGGGAGGTATT
TACTTTGGTAAGAGAAAGGAAGACGATGGTGATGGTGTCGCTTGGGATAGTGAACAATACACCGTTCCAG
AAGTGCAAAGAATCACAAGAATGGCCGCTTTCATGGCCCTACAACATGAGCCACCATTGCCTATTTGGTC
CTTGGATAAAGCTAATGTTTTGGCCTCTTCAAGATTATGGAGAAAAACTGTGGAGGAAACCATCAAGAAC
GAATTCCCTACATTGAAGGTTCAACATCAATTGATTGATTCTGCCGCCATGATCCTAGTTAAGAACCCAA
CCCACCTAAATGGTATTATAATCACCAGCAACATGTTTGGTGATATCATCTCCGATGAAGCCTCCGTTAT
CCCAGGTTCCTTGGGTTTGTTGCCATCTGCGTCCTTGGCCTCTTTGCCAGACAAGAACACCGCATTTGGT
TTGTACGAACCATGCCACGGTTCTGCTCCAGATTTGCCAAAGAATAAGGTCAACCCTATCGCCACTATCT
TGTCTGCTGCAATGATGTTGAAATTGTCATTGAACTTGCCTGAAGAAGGTAAGGCCATTGAAGATGCAGT
TAAAAAGGTTTTGGATGCAGGTATCAGAACTGGTGATTTAGGTGGTTCCAACAGTACCACCGAAGTCGGT
GATGCTGTCGCCGAAGAAGTTAAGAAAATCCTTGCTTAAAAAGATTCTCTTTTTTTATGATATTTGTACA
TAAACTTTATAAATGAAATTCATAATAGAAACGACACGAAATTACAAAATGGAATATGTTCATAGGGTAG
ACGAAACTATATACGCAATCTACATACATTTATCAAGAAGGAGAAAAAGGAGGATGTAAAGGAATACAGG
TAAGCAAATTGATACTAATGGCTCAACGTGATAAGGAAAAAGAATTGCACTTTAACATTAATATTGACAA
GGAGGAGGGCACCACACAAAAAGTTAGGTGTAACAGAAAATCATGAAACTATGATTCCTAATTTATATAT
TGGAGGATTTTCTCTAAAAAAAAAAAAATACAACAAATAAAAAACACTCAATGACCTGACCATTTGATGG
AGTTTAAGTCAATACCTTCTTGAACCATTTCCCATAATGGTGAAAGTTCCCTCAAGAATTTTACTCTGTC
AGAAACGGCCTTAACGACGTAGTCGATATGGTGCACTCTCAGTACAATCTGCTCTGATGCCGCATAGTTA
AGCCAGCCCCGACACCCGCCAACACCCGCTGACGCGCCCTGACGGGCTTGTCTGCTCCCGGCATCCGCTT
ACAGACAAGCTGTGACCGTCTCCGGGAGCTGCATGTGTCAGAGGTTTTCACCGTCATCACCGAAACGCGC
GA
